Addgene plasmid #156749: pD649-HAsp-IL18R1-Fc(DAPA)-AviTag-6xHis
Purpose: Mammalian expression of cell-surface protein extracellular domain fused to Fc(DAPA)-Avi-6xHis. Protein is secreted from cells.
Depositing lab: Chris Garcia. Depositing organization: Stanford University. Publication: A Human IgSF Cell-Surface Interactome Reveals a Complex Network of Protein-Protein Interactions. Wojtowicz WM, Vielmetter J, Fernandes RA, Siepe DH, Eastman CL, Chisholm GB, Cox S, Klock H, Anderson PW, Rue SM, Miller JJ, Glaser SM, Bragstad ML, Vance J, Lam AW, Lesley SA, Zinn K, Garcia KC. Cell. 2020 Aug 20;182(4):1027-1043.e17. doi: 10.1016/j.cell.2020.07.025. PubMed 32822567.
Backbone
  Vector backbone: pD649
  Backbone size w/o insert (bp): 6106
  Vector type: Mammalian Expression
Growth in bacteria
  Bacterial resistance: Ampicillin, 100 μg/mL
  Growth temperature: 37°C
  Growth strain: DH5alpha
  Copy number: High Copy
Gene/Insert
  Gene/Insert name: IL18R1 (alt name: IL18R)
  Species: H. sapiens (human)
  Insert size (bp): 924
  Mutation: Fc region of human IgG contains D265A and P329A mutations (DAPA)
  Entrez Gene: IL18R1 (a.k.a. CD218a, CDw218a, IL-1Rrp, IL18RA, IL1RRP)
  Promoter: CMV/SP6
  Tag / fusion protein: Fc(DAPA)-AviTag-6xHis (C terminal on backbone)
  Cloning method: Restriction Enzyme; 5′ cloning site GCGGCCGC (not destroyed); 3′ cloning site GGCGCGCC (not destroyed)
  Sequencing primers: 5′ ATTTAGGTGACACTATAG; 3′ CACGTACCAGTTGAACTTCACC
Resource information
  A portion of this plasmid was derived from a plasmid made by: synthesis by ThermoFisher
Terms and licenses: Academic/Nonprofit Terms; Industry Terms: Not Available to Industry
Depositor comments: Some plasmids in this collection may have an IS4-like element ISVsa5 family transposase upstream of the CMV promoter.
How to cite: pD649-HAsp-IL18R1-Fc(DAPA)-AviTag-6xHis was a gift from Chris Garcia (Addgene plasmid # 156749 ; http://n2t.net/addgene:156749 ; RRID:Addgene_156749)
