[The description below was written by a language model from this plasmid's Addgene catalogue record and pLannotate feature annotations shown in this document.]
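Description:
pD649-HAsp-IL18R1-Fc(DAPA)-AviTag-6xHis is a mammalian expression plasmid of about 7 kb, built on the pD649 backbone, for producing the extracellular domain of human IL18R1 (the IL-18-binding subunit of the IL-18 receptor) as a secreted Fc fusion protein. It is propagated in E. coli at high copy from a ColE1/pUC-type origin and selected with ampicillin through a full-length β-lactamase gene. The annotation also picks up short remnants of KanR, lacZα, an rrnB terminator and an f1 origin, which appear to be backbone fragments rather than functional parts.

Expression is driven by the CMV immediate-early enhancer and promoter, followed by a fragment of CMV intron A and an SP6 promoter that can serve for in vitro transcription or as a sequencing priming site. The open reading frame begins with a leader peptide: the plasmid name indicates an HA signal peptide, whereas the automated annotation labels a short stretch in this position as an immunoglobulin heavy-chain signal sequence fragment. Next come the roughly 0.9 kb IL18R1 ectodomain, cloned between retained NotI and AscI sites, and a human IgG1 Fc region. This Fc carries the D265A and P329A (DAPA) substitutions, which are generally used to reduce Fc effector interactions. The C-terminal AviTag, for site-specific biotinylation by BirA, and the 6xHis tag, for metal-affinity purification, are listed in the catalogue but not annotated in the feature table. A bGH polyadenylation signal terminates the transcript. A separate SV40/EM7-driven puromycin resistance cassette with an SV40 poly(A) signal could allow selection of transfected mammalian cells.

The plasmid belongs to a collection made for systematic screening of interactions among human immunoglobulin-superfamily cell-surface proteins. The depositor notes that some members may carry an IS4-like transposase insertion upstream of the CMV promoter, but none is annotated here.
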