Features (pLannotate 1.2.2; 21 found; start..end, strand, type, name):
    119..143     -  CDS            KanR (fragment): aminoglycoside phosphotransferase; aph(3')-Ia; confers resistance to kanamycin
    254..842     +  rep_origin     ori: high-copy-number ColE1/pMB1/pBR322/pUC origin of replication
   1067..1084    +  terminator     rrnB T2 terminator (fragment): transcription terminator T2 from the E. coli rrnB gene
   1109..1128    -  CDS            lacZα (fragment): LacZα fragment of β-galactosidase; lacZ fragment
   1584..1600    +  protein_bind   lac operator: The lac repressor binds to the lac operator to inhibit transcription in E. coli. This inhibition can be relieved by adding lactose or isopropyl-β-D-thiogalactopyranoside (IPTG). lac repressor encoded by lacI
   1843..2146    +  enhancer       CMV enhancer: human cytomegalovirus immediate early enhancer
   2147..2350    +  promoter       CMV promoter: human cytomegalovirus (CMV) immediate early promoter
   2486..2529    +  intron         CMV intron (fragment): modified intron A from human cytomegalovirus
   2581..2599    +  promoter       SP6 promoter: promoter for bacteriophage SP6 RNA polymerase
   2603..2640    +  CDS            IgH signal sequence (fragment): signal sequence from the mouse immunoglobulin heavy chain variable region
   2731..3675    +  CDS            IL18R1 (fragment): IL18R_HUMAN - Also known as IL1RRP. Experimental evidence at protein level: Swiss-Prot protein existence level 1. Within the IL18 receptor complex, responsible for the binding of the proinflammatory cytokine IL18, but not IL1A nor IL1B (PubMed:8626725, PubMed:14528293, PubMed:25261253, PubMed:25500532). Involved in IL18-mediated IFNG synthesis from T-helper 1 (Th1) cells (PubMed:10653850). Contributes to IL18-induced cytokine production, either independently of SLC12A3, or as a complex with SLC12A3 (By similarity). From Homo sapiens (Human).
   3688..4365    +  CDS            IGHG1 (fragment): IGHG1_HUMAN - Experimental evidence at protein level: Swiss-Prot protein existence level 1. Constant region of immunoglobulin heavy chains. Immunoglobulins, also known as antibodies, are membrane-bound or secreted glycoproteins produced by B lymphocytes. In the recognition phase of humoral immunity, the membrane-bound immunoglobulins serve as receptors which, upon binding of a specific antigen, trigger the clonal expansion and differentiation of B lymphocytes into immunoglobulins- secreting plasma cells. Secreted immunoglobulins mediate the effector phase of humoral immunity, which results in
   4580..4691    +  polyA_signal   bGH poly(A) signal: bovine growth hormone polyadenylation signal
   4692..4800    +  rep_origin     f1 ori (fragment): f1 bacteriophage origin of replication; arrow indicates direction of (+) strand synthesis
   4814..5143    +  promoter       SV40 promoter: SV40 enhancer and early promoter
   5191..5238    +  promoter       EM7 promoter: synthetic bacterial promoter&nbsp
   5257..5856    +  CDS            PuroR (fragment): puromycin N-acetyltransferase; pac from Streptomyces; confers resistance to puromycin
   5866..5991    +  CDS            ble (fragment): BLE_KLEPN - Experimental evidence at protein level: Swiss-Prot protein existence level 1. Binding protein with a strong affinity to the bleomycin family of antibiotics. Binds to CL990; an antimitotic-antibiotic compound. From Klebsiella pneumoniae.
   5986..6107    +  polyA_signal   SV40 poly(A) signal: SV40 polyadenylation signal
   6160..7020    -  CDS            AmpR: β-lactamase; bla; confers resistance to ampicillin, carbenicillin, and related antibiotics
   7023..89      -  promoter       AmpR promoter (fragment) (across the origin): bla
>Addgene plasmid #156749 | pD649-HAsp-IL18R1-Fc(DAPA)-AviTag-6xHis | depositor full sequence | sequence record 302607 | Full Sequence
TTTCAATATTATTGAAGCATTTATCAGGGTTATTGTCTCATGAGCGGATACATATTTGAATGTATTTAGA
AAAATAAACAAATAGGGGTCAGTGTTACAACCAATTAACCAATTCTGAACATTATCGCGAGCCCATTTAT
ACCTGAATATGGCTCATAACACCCCTTGCTCATGACCAAAATCCCTTAACGTGAGTTACGCGCGCGTCGT
TCCACTGAGCGTCAGACCCCGTAGAAAAGATCAAAGGATCTTCTTGAGATCCTTTTTTTCTGCGCGTAAT
CTGCTGCTTGCAAACAAAAAAACCACCGCTACCAGCGGTGGTTTGTTTGCCGGATCAAGAGCTACCAACT
CTTTTTCCGAAGGTAACTGGCTTCAGCAGAGCGCAGATACCAAATACTGTTCTTCTAGTGTAGCCGTAGT
TAGCCCACCACTTCAAGAACTCTGTAGCACCGCCTACATACCTCGCTCTGCTAATCCTGTTACCAGTGGC
TGCTGCCAGTGGCGATAAGTCGTGTCTTACCGGGTTGGACTCAAGACGATAGTTACCGGATAAGGCGCAG
CGGTCGGGCTGAACGGGGGGTTCGTGCACACAGCCCAGCTTGGAGCGAACGACCTACACCGAACTGAGAT
ACCTACAGCGTGAGCTATGAGAAAGCGCCACGCTTCCCGAAGGGAGAAAGGCGGACAGGTATCCGGTAAG
CGGCAGGGTCGGAACAGGAGAGCGCACGAGGGAGCTTCCAGGGGGAAACGCCTGGTATCTTTATAGTCCT
GTCGGGTTTCGCCACCTCTGACTTGAGCGTCGATTTTTGTGATGCTCGTCAGGGGGGCGGAGCCTATGGA
AAAACGCCAGCAACGCGGCCTTTTTACGGTTCCTGGCCTTTTGCTGGCCTTTTGCTCACATGTTCTTTCC
TGCGTTATCCCCTGATTCTGTGGATAACCGTATTACCGCCTTTGAGTGAGCTGATACCGCTCGCCGCAGC
CGAACGACCGAGCGCAGCGAGTCAGTGAGCGAGGAAGCGGAAGGCGAGAGTAGGGAACTGCCAGGCATCA
AACTAAGCAGAAGGCCCCTGACGGATGGCCTTTTTGCGTTTCTACAAACTCTTTCTGTGTTGTAAAACGA
CGGCCAGTCTTAAGCTCGGGCCCCCTGGGCGGTTCTGATAACGAGTAATCGTTAATCCGCAAATAACGTA
AAAACCCGCTTCGGCGGGTTTTTTTATGGGGGGAGTTTAGGGAAAGAGCATTTGTCAGAATATTTAAGGG
CGCCTGTCACTTTGCTTGATATATGAGAATTATTTAACCTTATAAATGAGAAAAAAGCAACGCACTTTAA
ATAAGATACGTTGCTTTTTCGATTGATGAACACCTATAATTAAACTATTCATCTATTATTTATGATTTTT
TGTATATACAATATTTCTAGTTTGTTAAAGAGAATTAAGAAAATAAATCTCGAAAATAATAAAGGGAAAA
TCAGTTTTTGATATCAAAATTATACATGTCAACGATAATACAAAATATAATACAAACTATAAGATGTTAT
CAGTATTTATTATCATTTAGAATAAATTTTGTGTCGCCCTTAATTGTGAGCGGATAACAATTACGAGCTT
CATGCACAGTGGCGTTGACTCAATATTGGCCATTAGCCATATTATTCATTGGTTATATAGCATAAATCAA
TATTGGCTATTGGCCATTGCATACGTTGTATCTATATCATAATATGTACATTTATATTGGCTCATGTCCA
ATATGACCGCCATGTTGGCATTGATTATTGACTAGTTATTAATAGTAATCAATTACGGGGTCATTAGTTC
ATAGCCCATATATGGAGTTCCGCGTTACATAACTTACGGTAAATGGCCCGCCTGGCTGACCGCCCAACGA
CCCCCGCCCATTGACGTCAATAATGACGTATGTTCCCATAGTAACGCCAATAGGGACTTTCCATTGACGT
CAATGGGTGGAGTATTTACGGTAAACTGCCCACTTGGCAGTACATCAAGTGTATCATATGCCAAGTACGC
CCCCTATTGACGTCAATGACGGTAAATGGCCCGCCTGGCATTATGCCCAGTACATGACCTTATGGGACTT
TCCTACTTGGCAGTACATCTACGTATTAGTCATCGCTATTACCATGGTGATGCGGTTTTGGCAGTACATC
AATGGGCGTGGATAGCGGTTTGACTCACGGGGATTTCCAAGTCTCCACCCCATTGACGTCAATGGGAGTT
TGTTTTGGCACCAAAATCAACGGGACTTTCCAAAATGTCGTAACAACTCCGCCCCATTGACGCAAATGGG
CGGTAGGCGTGTACGGTGGGAGGTCTATATAAGCAGAGCTCGTTTAGTGAACCGTCAGATCGCCTGGAGA
CGCCATCCACGCTGTTTTGACCTCCATAGAAGACACCGGGACCGATCCAGCCTCCGCGGCCGGGAACGGT
GCATTGGAACGCGGATTCCCCGTGCCAAGAGTGACGTAAGTACCGCCTATAGAGTCTATAGGCCCACCCC
CTTGGCTTCGTTAGAACGCGGCTACAATTAATACATAACCTTATGTATCATACACATACGATTTAGGTGA
CACTATAGAATAACATCCACTTTGCCTTTCTCTCCACAGGTGTCCACTCCCAGGTCCAACTGCACCTCGG
TTCTATCGAAAACGCGCCTGCTAGCGCCACCATGAAGACCATCATTGCCCTGAGCTACATCTTCTGCCTG
GTGTTCGCTGCGGCCGCCTGTACAAGCAGACCTCACATTACAGTGGTGGAAGGCGAGCCCTTCTACCTGA
AGCACTGTAGCTGTTCTCTGGCCCACGAGATCGAGACAACCACCAAGAGCTGGTACAAGAGCAGCGGCAG
CCAAGAGCACGTGGAACTGAATCCCAGAAGCAGCAGCAGAATCGCCCTGCACGATTGCGTGCTGGAATTC
TGGCCCGTCGAGCTGAATGATACCGGCAGCTACTTCTTCCAGATGAAGAACTACACCCAGAAGTGGAAGC
TGAACGTCATCCGGCGGAACAAGCACAGCTGCTTCACCGAGAGACAAGTGACCAGCAAGATCGTGGAAGT
GAAGAAGTTCTTTCAGATCACGTGCGAGAACTCCTACTACCAGACACTGGTCAACAGCACCAGCCTCTAC
AAGAACTGCAAGAAGCTGCTGCTCGAGAACAACAAGAACCCCACCATCAAGAAGAACGCCGAGTTCGAGG
ACCAGGGCTACTACAGCTGTGTGCACTTCCTGCACCACAACGGCAAGCTGTTCAACATCACCAAGACCTT
CAATATCACCATCGTCGAGGACCGCAGCAACATCGTGCCTGTGCTGCTGGGACCTAAGCTGAATCACGTG
GCAGTGGAACTGGGCAAGAACGTGCGGCTGAATTGCAGCGCCCTGCTGAACGAAGAGGACGTGATCTACT
GGATGTTCGGCGAGGAAAACGGCAGCGACCCCAACATCCACGAAGAGAAAGAAATGCGGATCATGACCCC
TGAAGGCAAGTGGCACGCCAGCAAGGTGCTGAGAATCGAGAACATCGGCGAGAGCAACCTGAACGTGCTG
TACAATTGCACAGTGGCCAGCACCGGCGGCACCGATACCAAGTCTTTTATTCTCGTGCGGAAGGCCGACA
TGGCTGACATCCCTGGACACGTGTTCACCAGAGGCGCGCCGGGCGGCGACAAGACCCACACCTGCCCCCC
CTGCCCAGCTCCAGAACTGCTGGGAGGGCCTTCCGTGTTCCTGTTCCCCCCCAAGCCCAAGGACACCCTG
ATGATCAGCAGGACCCCCGAGGTGACCTGCGTGGTGGTGGCCGTGTCCCACGAGGACCCAGAGGTGAAGT
TCAACTGGTACGTGGACGGCGTGGAGGTGCACAACGCCAAGACCAAGCCCAGAGAGGAGCAGTACAACAG
CACCTACAGGGTGGTGTCCGTGCTGACCGTGCTGCACCAGGACTGGCTGAACGGCAAAGAATACAAGTGC
AAAGTCTCCAACAAGGCCCTGGCTGCCCCAATCGAAAAGACAATCAGCAAGGCCAAGGGCCAGCCACGGG
AGCCCCAGGTGTACACCCTGCCCCCCAGCCGGGAGGAGATGACCAAGAACCAGGTGTCCCTGACCTGTCT
GGTGAAGGGCTTCTACCCCAGCGATATCGCCGTGGAGTGGGAGAGCAACGGCCAGCCCGAGAACAACTAC
AAGACCACCCCCCCAGTGCTGGACAGCGACGGCAGCTTCTTCCTGTACAGCAAGCTGACCGTGGACAAGT
CCAGGTGGCAGCAGGGCAACGTGTTCAGCTGCAGCGTGATGCACGAGGCCCTGCACAACCACTACACCCA
GAAGTCCCTGAGCCTGAGCCCCGGCGGCAGCGGTCTTAATGATATTTTCGAGGCTCAGAAGATTGAGTGG
CATGAACACCACCACCATCACCACTAAGGCCGGCCTGTAGTCACTGGCACAACGCGTTACCCGGTAAGCC
AATCGGGTATACACGGTCGTCATACTGCAGACAGGGTTCTTCTACTTTGCAAGATAGTCTTGAGTAGTAA
AATAAATAGATAGAGAAAATCAGCCTCGACTGTGCCTTCTAGTTGCCAGCCATCTGTTGTTTGCCCCTCC
CCCGTGCCTTCCTTGACCCTGGAAGGTGCCACTCCCACTGTCCTTTCCTAATAAAATGAGGAAATTGCAT
CACAACACTCAACCCTATCTCGGTCTATTCTTTTGATTTATAAGGGATTTTGCCGATTTCGGCCTATTGG
TTAAAAAATGAGCTGATTTAACAAAAATTTAACGCGAATTAATTCTGTGGAATGTGTGTCAGTTAGGGTG
TGGAAAGTCCCCAGGCTCCCCAGCAGGCAGAAGTATGCAAAGCATGCATCTCAATTAGTCAGCAACCAGG
TGTGGAAAGTCCCCAGGCTCCCCAGCAGGCAGAAGTATGCAAAGCATGCATCTCAATTAGTCAGCAACCA
TAGTCCCGCCCCTAACTCCGCCCATCCCGCCCCTAACTCCGCCCAGTTCCGCCCATTCTCCGCCCCATGG
CTGACTAATTTTTTTTATTTATGCAGAGGCCGAGGCCGCCTCTGCCTCTGAGCTATTCCAGAAGTAGTGA
GGAGGCTTTTTTGGAGGCCTAGGCTTTTGCAAAAAGCTCCCGGGAGCTTGTATATCCATTTTCGGATCTG
ATCAGCACGTGTTGACAATTAATCATCGGCATAGTATATCGGCATAGTATAATACGACAAGGTGAGGAAC
TAAACCATGACCGAGTACAAGCCCACGGTGCGCCTCGCCACCCGCGACGACGTCCCCAGGGCCGTACGCA
CCCTCGCCGCCGCGTTCGCCGACTACCCCGCCACGCGCCACACCGTCGATCCGGACCGCCACATCGAGCG
GGTCACCGAGCTGCAAGAACTCTTCCTCACGCGCGTCGGGCTCGACATCGGCAAGGTGTGGGTCGCGGAC
GACGGCGCCGCGGTGGCGGTCTGGACCACGCCGGAGAGCGTCGAAGCGGGGGCGGTGTTCGCCGAGATCG
GCCCGCGCATGGCCGAGTTGAGCGGTTCCCGGCTGGCCGCGCAGCAACAGATGGAAGGCCTCCTGGCGCC
GCACCGGCCCAAGGAGCCCGCGTGGTTCCTGGCCACCGTCGGCGTCTCGCCCGACCACCAGGGCAAGGGT
CTGGGCAGCGCCGTCGTGCTCCCCGGAGTGGAGGCGGCCGAGCGCGCCGGGGTGCCCGCCTTCCTGGAGA
CATCCGCGCCCCGCAACCTCCCCTTCTACGAGCGGCTCGGCTTCACCGTCACCGCCGACGTCGAGGTGCC
CGAAGGACCGCGCACCTGGTGCATGACCCGCAAGCCCGGTGCCTGACACGTGCTACGAGATTTCGATTCC
ACCGCCGCCTTCTATGAAAGGTTGGGCTTCGGAATCGTTTTCCGGGACGCCGGCTGGATGATCCTCCAGC
GCGGGGATCTCATGCTGGAGTTCTTCGCCCACCCCAACTTGTTTATTGCAGCTTATAATGGTTACAAATA
AAGCAATAGCATCACAAATTTCACAAATAAAGCATTTTTTTCACTGCATTCTAGTTGTGGTTTGTCCAAA
CTCATCAATGTATCTTATCATGTCTGTATACCGTCGACCTCTAGCTAGAGCTTGGCGTAATCATGGTCAT
TACCAATGCTTAATCAGTGAGGCACCTATCTCAGCGATCTGTCTATTTCGTTCATCCATAGTTGCCTGAC
TCCCCGTCGTGTAGATAACTACGATACGGGAGGGCTTACCATCTGGCCCCAGCGCTGCGATGATACCGCG
AGAACCACGCTCACCGGCTCCGGATTTATCAGCAATAAACCAGCCAGCCGGAAGGGCCGAGCGCAGAAGT
GGTCCTGCAACTTTATCCGCCTCCATCCAGTCTATTAATTGTTGCCGGGAAGCTAGAGTAAGTAGTTCGC
CAGTTAATAGTTTGCGCAACGTTGTTGCCATCGCTACAGGCATCGTGGTGTCACGCTCGTCGTTTGGTAT
GGCTTCATTCAGCTCCGGTTCCCAACGATCAAGGCGAGTTACATGATCCCCCATGTTGTGCAAAAAAGCG
GTTAGCTCCTTCGGTCCTCCGATCGTTGTCAGAAGTAAGTTGGCCGCAGTGTTATCACTCATGGTTATGG
CAGCACTGCATAATTCTCTTACTGTCATGCCATCCGTAAGATGCTTTTCTGTGACTGGTGAGTACTCAAC
CAAGTCATTCTGAGAATAGTGTATGCGGCGACCGAGTTGCTCTTGCCCGGCGTCAATACGGGATAATACC
GCGCCACATAGCAGAACTTTAAAAGTGCTCATCATTGGAAAACGTTCTTCGGGGCGAAAACTCTCAAGGA
TCTTACCGCTGTTGAGATCCAGTTCGATGTAACCCACTCGTGCACCCAACTGATCTTCAGCATCTTTTAC
TTTCACCAGCGTTTCTGGGTGAGCAAAAACAGGAAGGCAAAATGCCGCAAAAAAGGGAATAAGGGCGACA
CGGAAATGTTGAATACTCATATTCTTCCTT
