>Addgene plasmid #156749 | pD649-HAsp-IL18R1-Fc(DAPA)-AviTag-6xHis | depositor partial sequence | sequence record 302608 | insert (extracellular domain)
TGTACAAGCAGACCTCACATTACAGTGGTGGAAGGCGAGCCCTTCTACCTGAAGCACTGTAGCTGTTCTC
TGGCCCACGAGATCGAGACAACCACCAAGAGCTGGTACAAGAGCAGCGGCAGCCAAGAGCACGTGGAACT
GAATCCCAGAAGCAGCAGCAGAATCGCCCTGCACGATTGCGTGCTGGAATTCTGGCCCGTCGAGCTGAAT
GATACCGGCAGCTACTTCTTCCAGATGAAGAACTACACCCAGAAGTGGAAGCTGAACGTCATCCGGCGGA
ACAAGCACAGCTGCTTCACCGAGAGACAAGTGACCAGCAAGATCGTGGAAGTGAAGAAGTTCTTTCAGAT
CACGTGCGAGAACTCCTACTACCAGACACTGGTCAACAGCACCAGCCTCTACAAGAACTGCAAGAAGCTG
CTGCTCGAGAACAACAAGAACCCCACCATCAAGAAGAACGCCGAGTTCGAGGACCAGGGCTACTACAGCT
GTGTGCACTTCCTGCACCACAACGGCAAGCTGTTCAACATCACCAAGACCTTCAATATCACCATCGTCGA
GGACCGCAGCAACATCGTGCCTGTGCTGCTGGGACCTAAGCTGAATCACGTGGCAGTGGAACTGGGCAAG
AACGTGCGGCTGAATTGCAGCGCCCTGCTGAACGAAGAGGACGTGATCTACTGGATGTTCGGCGAGGAAA
ACGGCAGCGACCCCAACATCCACGAAGAGAAAGAAATGCGGATCATGACCCCTGAAGGCAAGTGGCACGC
CAGCAAGGTGCTGAGAATCGAGAACATCGGCGAGAGCAACCTGAACGTGCTGTACAATTGCACAGTGGCC
AGCACCGGCGGCACCGATACCAAGTCTTTTATTCTCGTGCGGAAGGCCGACATGGCTGACATCCCTGGAC
ACGTGTTCACCAGA
